Addgene plasmid #209250: pCAG/ATP11B(E180Q)-HA
Purpose: Mammalian expression of ATP11B mutant E180Q
Depositing lab: Hye-Won Shin. Depositing organization: Kyoto University, Graduate School of Pharmaceutical Sciences. Publication: ATPase reaction cycle of P4-ATPases affects their transport from the endoplasmic reticulum. Tone T, Nakayama K, Takatsu H, Shin HW. FEBS Lett. 2020 Feb;594(3):412-423. doi: 10.1002/1873-3468.13629. Epub 2019 Oct 14. PubMed 31571211.
Backbone
  Vector backbone: pCAG
  Vector type: Mammalian Expression
Growth in bacteria
  Bacterial resistance: Ampicillin, 100 μg/mL
  Growth temperature: 37°C
  Growth strain: DH5alpha
  Copy number: High Copy
Gene/Insert
  Gene/Insert name: ATP11B
  Species: H. sapiens (human)
  Mutation: E180Q
  Entrez Gene: ATP11B (a.k.a. ATPIF, ATPIR)
  Tag / fusion protein: HA (C terminal on insert)
  Cloning method: Gateway Cloning
Terms and licenses: Academic/Nonprofit Terms; Industry Terms: Not Available to Industry
Depositor comments: The plasmid requires co-transfection with Addgene Plasmid 209223 to ensure the cellular localization of the encoded protein (Takatsu et al., 2011, JBC).
How to cite: pCAG/ATP11B(E180Q)-HA was a gift from Hye-Won Shin (Addgene plasmid # 209250 ; http://n2t.net/addgene:209250 ; RRID:Addgene_209250)
