[The description below was written by a language model from this plasmid's Addgene catalogue record and pLannotate feature annotations shown in this document.]
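Description:
pCAG/ATP11B(E180Q)-HA is a mammalian expression plasmid of about 9.7 kb built on the pCAG backbone and carrying human ATP11B with an E180Q substitution and a C-terminal HA epitope tag. In E. coli it is maintained at high copy from a ColE1/pUC-type origin and selected with ampicillin through the β-lactamase gene. The feature table also shows a neomycin/kanamycin phosphotransferase cassette flanked by HSV thymidine kinase promoter and polyadenylation sequences, which could in principle support G418 selection of transfected mammalian cells. An SV40 origin is also present and would allow episomal replication in cells expressing large T antigen.

The insert is driven by the composite CAG promoter, made up of the CMV immediate-early enhancer, the chicken β-actin promoter and a chimeric β-actin/β-globin intron, with transcripts terminated by the rabbit β-globin poly(A) signal. The short HBB fragments annotated on either side of the insert are most likely residual β-globin sequence from this cassette rather than expressed coding regions. The ATP11B open reading frame lies between attB1 and attB2 sites, consistent with the recorded Gateway cloning. The HA tag is not separately annotated in the feature table but is stated in the catalogue fields.

ATP11B is the catalytic subunit of a P4-ATPase flippase complex that translocates aminophospholipids across intracellular membranes. The associated study examined how the ATPase reaction cycle of P4-ATPases affects their export from the endoplasmic reticulum, so this mutant presumably serves to perturb that cycle, although the record does not state the precise effect of E180Q. The depositor notes that co-transfection with a separate partner plasmid is needed for proper cellular localization of the encoded protein.
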