Features (pLannotate 1.2.2; 27 found; start..end, strand, type, name):
    263..395     +  promoter       HSV TK promoter (fragment): herpes simplex virus thymidine kinase promoter
    400..1203    +  CDS            NeoR/KanR: aminoglycoside phosphotransferase from Tn5; aph(3')-II (or nptII); confers resistance to neomycin, kanamycin, and G418 (Geneticin®)
   1210..1258    +  polyA_signal   HSV TK poly(A) signal: herpes simplex virus thymidine kinase polyadenylation signal (Cole and Stacy, 1985)
   1268..1647    +  enhancer       CMV enhancer: human cytomegalovirus immediate early enhancer
   1649..1770    +  promoter       chicken β-actin promoter (fragment): contains a 21-bp deletion relative to the standard chicken β-actin promoter
   1792..1813    +  promoter       chicken β-actin promoter (fragment): No description available
   1816..1838    +  promoter       chicken β-actin promoter (fragment): No description available
   1875..1893    +  promoter       chicken β-actin promoter (fragment): contains a 21-bp deletion relative to the standard chicken β-actin promoter
   1901..1926    +  promoter       chicken β-actin promoter (fragment): contains a 21-bp deletion relative to the standard chicken β-actin promoter
   1927..2943    +  intron         chimeric intron: chimera between introns from chicken β-actin and rabbit β-globin
   2947..3045    +  CDS            HBB (fragment): HBB_COLGU - Experimental evidence at transcript level: Swiss-Prot protein existence level 2. Involved in oxygen transport from the lung to the various peripheral tissues. From Colobus guereza (Mantled guereza) (Eastern black-and-white colobus monkey).
   3039..3063    +  protein_bind   attB1: mutant version of attB; recombination site for the Gateway® BP reaction BP Clonase™
   3099..6629    +  CDS            ATP11B: AT11B_HUMAN - Also known as ATPIF, ATPIR, KIAA0956. Experimental evidence at protein level: Swiss-Prot protein existence level 1. Catalytic component of a P4-ATPase flippase complex which catalyzes the hydrolysis of ATP coupled to the transport of aminophospholipids, phosphatidylserines (PS) and phosphatidylethanolamines (PE), from the outer to the inner leaflet of intracellular membranes (PubMed:30018401). May contribute to the maintenance of membrane lipid asymmetry in endosome compartment (PubMed:30018401). From Homo sapiens (Human).
   6643..6667    -  protein_bind   attB2: mutant version of attB; recombination site for the Gateway® BP reaction BP Clonase™
   6741..6815    +  CDS            HBB (fragment): HBB_PONPY - Experimental evidence at transcript level: Swiss-Prot protein existence level 2. Involved in oxygen transport from the lung to the various peripheral tissues. From Pongo pygmaeus (Bornean orangutan).
   6890..6945    +  polyA_signal   β-globin poly(A) signal: rabbit β-globin polyadenylation signal (Gil and Proudfoot, 1987)
   7330..7346    -  protein_bind   lac operator: The lac repressor binds to the lac operator to inhibit transcription in E. coli. This inhibition can be relieved by adding lactose or isopropyl-β-D-thiogalactopyranoside (IPTG). lac repressor encoded by lacI
   7354..7384    -  promoter       lac promoter: promoter for the E. coli lac operon
   7399..7420    -  protein_bind   CAP binding site: CAP binding activates transcription in the presence of cAMP. E. coli catabolite activator protein
   7433..7472    -  CDS            lacI (fragment): lac repressor; lacI; The lac repressor binds to the lac operator to inhibit transcription in E. coli. This inhibition can be relieved by adding lactose or isopropyl-β-D-thiogalactopyranoside (IPTG).
   7479..7501    +  promoter       SV40 promoter (fragment): SV40 enhancer and early promoter
   7525..7660    +  rep_origin     SV40 ori: SV40 origin of replication
   7680..7814    +  polyA_signal   SV40 poly(A) signal: SV40 polyadenylation signal
   7816..7870    -  CDS            lacI (fragment): lac repressor; lacI; The lac repressor binds to the lac operator to inhibit transcription in E. coli. This inhibition can be relieved by adding lactose or isopropyl-β-D-thiogalactopyranoside (IPTG).
   8053..8641    -  rep_origin     ori: high-copy-number ColE1/pMB1/pBR322/pUC origin of replication
   8812..9672    -  CDS            AmpR: β-lactamase; bla; confers resistance to ampicillin, carbenicillin, and related antibiotics
   9673..88      -  promoter       AmpR promoter (across the origin): bla
>Addgene plasmid #209250 | pCAG/ATP11B(E180Q)-HA | addgene full sequence | sequence record 413479 | Addgene NGS Result
ATTATTGAAGCATTTATCAGGGTTATTGTCTCATGAGCGGATACATATTTGAATGTATTTAGAAAAATAA
ACAAATAGGGGTTCCGCGCACATTTCCCCGAAAAGTGCCACCTGGGTCGAGCAGTGTGGTTTTCAAGAGG
AAGCAAAAAGCCTCTCCACCCAGGCCTGGAATGTTTCCACCCAATGTCGAGCAGTGTGGTTTTGCAAGAG
GAAGCAAAAAGCCTCTCCACCCAGGCCTGGAATGTTTCCACCCAATGTCGAGCAAACCCCGCCCAGCGTC
TTGTCATTGGCGAATTAATTCGAACACGCAGATGCAGTCGGGGCGGCGCGGTCCCAGGTCCACTTCGCAT
ATTAAGGTGACGCGTGTGGCCTCGAACACCGAGCGACCCTGCAGCCAATATGGGATCGGCCATTGAACAA
GATGGATTGCACGCAGGTTCTCCGGCCGCTTGGGTGGAGAGGCTATTCGGCTATGACTGGGCACAACAGA
CAATCGGCTGCTCTGATGCCGCCGTGTTCCGGCTGTCAGCGCAGGGGCGCCCGGTTCTTTTTGTCAAGAC
CGACCTGTCCGGTGCCCTGAATGAACTGCAGGACGAGGCAGCGCGGCTATCGTGGCTGGCCACGACGGGC
GTTCCTTGCGCAGCTGTGCTCGACGTTGTCACTGAAGCGGGAAGGGACTGGCTGCTATTGGGCGAAGTGC
CGGGGCAGGATCTCCTGTCATCTCACCTTGCTCCTGCCGAGAAAGTATCCATCATGGCTGATGCAATGCG
GCGGCTGCATACGCTTGATCCGGCTACCTGCCCATTCGACCACCAAGCGAAACATCGCATCGAGCGAGCA
CGTACTCGGATGGAAGCCGGTCTTGTCGATCAGGATGATCTGGACGAAGAGCATCAGGGGCTCGCGCCAG
CCGAACTGTTCGCCAGGCTCAAGGCGCGCATGCCCGACGGCGATGATCTCGTCGTGACCCATGGCGATGC
CTGCTTGCCGAATATCATGGTGGAAAATGGCCGCTTTTCTGGATTCATCGACTGTGGCCGGCTGGGTGTG
GCGGACCGCTATCAGGACATAGCGTTGGCTACCCGTGATATTGCTGAAGAGCTTGGCGGCGAATGGGCTG
ACCGCTTCCTCGTGCTTTACGGTATCGCCGCTCCCGATTCGCAGCGCATCGCCTTCTATCGCCTTCTTGA
CGAGTTCTTCTGAGGGGATCGGCAATAAAAAGACAGAATAAAACGCACGGGTGTTGGGTCGTTTGTTCGG
ATCCGTCGACATTGATTATTGACTAGTTATTAATAGTAATCAATTACGGGGTCATTAGTTCATAGCCCAT
ATATGGAGTTCCGCGTTACATAACTTACGGTAAATGGCCCGCCTGGCTGACCGCCCAACGACCCCCGCCC
ATTGACGTCAATAATGACGTATGTTCCCATAGTAACGCCAATAGGGACTTTCCATTGACGTCAATGGGTG
GAGTATTTACGGTAAACTGCCCACTTGGCAGTACATCAAGTGTATCATATGCCAAGTACGCCCCCTATTG
ACGTCAATGACGGTAAATGGCCCGCCTGGCATTATGCCCAGTACATGACCTTATGGGACTTTCCTACTTG
GCAGTACATCTACGTATTAGTCATCGCTATTACCATGGTCGAGGTGAGCCCCACGTTCTGCTTCACTCTC
CCCATCTCCCCCCCCTCCCCACCCCCAATTTTGTATTTATTTATTTTTTAATTATTTTGTGCAGCGATGG
GGGCGGGGGGGGGGGGGGGGGCGCGCCCGGGGGGGGGGGGGGGGGGGGGGGGGGGGGGGGGGGGGGGGGG
GGGGGGGGGGGGGGGGGCCCAGGGGGGGGGGGGGGGCCCCAGGGTTCTTTTTTTGGCGGGGGGGGGGGGG
GGGGGCCCCCATAAAAAACGAAGCGCGCGGCGGGCGGGAGTCGCTGCGCGCTGCCTTCGCCCCGTGCCCC
GCTCCGCCGCCGCCTCGCGCCGCCCGCCCCGGCTCTGACTGACCGCGTTACTCCCACAGGTGAGCGGGCG
GGACGGCCCTTCTCCTCCGGGCTGTAATTAGCGCTTGGTTTAATGACGGCTTGTTTCTTTTCTGTGGCTG
CGTGAAAGCCTTGAGGGGCTCCGGGAGGGCCCTTTGTGCGGGGGGAGCGGCTCGGGGGGTGCGTGCGTGT
GTGTGTGCGTGGGGAGCGCCGCGTGCGGCTCCGCGCTGCCCGGCGGCTGTGAGCGCTGCGGGCGCGGCGC
GGGGCTTTGTGCGCTCCGCAGTGTGCGCGAGGGGAGCGCGGCCGGGGGCGGTGCCCCGCGGTGCGGGGGG
GGCTGCGAGGGGAACAAAGGCTGCGTGCGGGGTGTGTGCGTGGGGGGGTGAGCAGGGGGTGTGGGCGCGT
CGGTCGGGCTGCAACCCCCCCTGCACCCCCCTCCCCGAGTTGCTGAGCACGGCCCGGCTTCGGGTGCGGG
GCTCCGTACGGGGCGTGGCGCGGGGCTCGCCGTGCCGGGCGGGGGGTGGCGGCAGGTGGGGGTGCCGGGC
GGGGCGGGGCCGCCTCGGGCCGGGGAGGGCTCGGGGGAGGGGCGCGGCGGCCCCCGGAGCGCCGGCGGCT
GTCGAGGCGCGGCGAGCCGCAGCCATTGCCTTTTATGGTAATCGTGCGAGAGGGCGCAGGGACTTCCTTT
GTCCCAAATCTGTGCGGAGCCGAAATCTGGGAGGCGCCGCCGCACCCCCTCTAGCGGGCGCGGGGCGAAG
CGGTGCGGCGCCGGCAGGAAGGAAATGGGCGGGGAGGGCCTTCGTGCGTCGCCGCGCCGCCGTCCCCTTC
TCCCTCTCCAGCCTCGGGGCTGTCCGCGGGGGGACGGCTGCCTTCGGGGGGGACGGGGCAGGGCGGGGTT
CGGCTTCTGGCGTGTGACCGGCGGCTCTAGAGCCTCTGCTAACCATGTTCATGCCTTCTTCTTTTTCCTA
CAGCTCCTGGGCAACGTGCTGGTTATTGTGCTGTCTCATCATTTTGGCAAAGAATTTGCTAGCGAGCTCG
CGGCCGCAGATCTCTAGTTAAGCTATCAACAAGTTTGTACAAAAAAGCAGGCTCTTTAAAGGAACCAATT
CAGTCGACTGGATCTACCATGTGGCGCTGGATCCGGCAGCAGCTGGGTTTTGACCCACCACATCAGAGTG
ACACAAGAACCATCTACGTAGCCAACAGGTTTCCTCAGAATGGCCTTTACACACCTCAGAAATTTATAGA
TAACAGGATCATTTCATCTAAGTACACTGTGTGGAATTTTGTTCCAAAAAATTTATTTGAACAGTTCAGA
AGAGTGGCAAACTTTTATTTTCTTATTATATTTTTGGTTCAGCTTATGATTGATACACCTACCAGTCCAG
TTACCAGTGGACTTCCATTATTCTTTGTGATAACAGTAACTGCCATAAAGCAGGGATATGAAGATTGGTT
ACGGCATAACTCAGATAATGAAGTAAATGGAGCTCCTGTTTATGTTGTTCGAAGTGGTGGCCTTGTAAAA
ACTAGATCAAAAAACATTCGGGTGGGTGATATTGTTCGAATAGCCAAAGATGAAATTTTTCCTGCAGACT
TGGTGCTTCTGTCCTCAGATCGACTGGATGGTTCCTGTCACGTTACAACTGCTAGTTTGGACGGACAAAC
TAACCTGAAGACACATGTGGCAGTTCCAGAAACAGCATTATTACAAACAGTTGCCAATTTGGACACTCTA
GTAGCTGTAATAGAATGCCAGCAACCAGAAGCAGACTTATACAGATTCATGGGACGAATGATCATAACCC
AACAAATGGAAGAAATTGTAAGACCTCTGGGGCCGGAGAGTCTCCTGCTTCGTGGAGCCAGATTAAAAAA
CACAAAAGAAATTTTTGGTGTTGCGGTATACACTGGAATGGAAACTAAGATGGCATTAAATTACAAGAGC
AAATCACAGAAACGATCTGCAGTAGAAAAGTCAATGAATACATTTTTGATAATTTATCTAGTAATTCTTA
TATCTGAAGCTGTCATCAGCACTATCTTGAAGTATACATGGCAAGCTGAAGAAAAATGGGATGAACCTTG
GTATAACCAAAAAACAGAACATCAAAGAAATAGCAGTAAGATTCTGAGATTTATTTCAGACTTCCTTGCT
TTTTTGGTTCTCTACAATTTCATCATTCCAATTTCATTATATGTGACAGTCGAAATGCAGAAATTTCTTG
GATCGTTTTTTATTGGCTGGGATCTTGATCTGTATCATGAAGAATCAGATCAGAAAGCTCAAGTCAATAC
TTCCGATCTGAATGAAGAGCTTGGACAGGTAGAGTACGTGTTTACAGATAAAACTGGTACACTGACAGAA
AATGAGATGCAGTTTCGGGAATGTTCAATTAATGGCATGAAATACCAAGAAATTAATGGTAGACTTGTAC
CCGAAGGACCAACACCAGACTCTTCAGAAGGAAACTTATCTTATCTTAGTAGTTTATCCCATCTTAACAA
CTTATCCCATCTTACAACCAGTTCCTCTTTCAGAACCAGTCCTGAAAATGAAACTGAACTAATTAAAGAA
CATGATCTCTTCTTTAAAGCAGTCAGTCTCTGTCACACTGTACAGATTAGCAATGTTCAAACTGACTGCA
CTGGTGATGGTCCCTGGCAATCCAACCTGGCACCATCGCAGTTGGAGTACTATGCATCTTCACCAGATGA
AAAGGCTCTAGTAGAAGCTGCAGCAAGGATTGGTATTGTGTTTATTGGCAATTCTGAAGAAACTATGGAG
GTTAAAACTCTTGGAAAACTGGAACGGTACAAACTGCTTCATATTCTGGAATTTGATTCAGATCGTAGGA
GAATGAGTGTAATTGTTCAGGCACCTTCAGGTGAGAAGTTATTATTTGCTAAAGGAGCTGAGTCATCAAT
TCTCCCTAAATGTATAGGTGGAGAAATAGAAAAAACCAGAATTCATGTAGATGAATTTGCTTTGAAAGGG
CTAAGAACTCTGTGTATAGCATATAGAAAATTTACATCAAAAGAGTATGAGGAAATAGATAAACGCATAT
TTGAAGCCAGGACTGCCTTGCAGCAGCGGGAAGAGAAATTGGCAGCTGTTTTCCAGTTCATAGAGAAAGA
CCTGATATTACTTGGAGCCACAGCAGTAGAAGACAGACTACAAGATAAAGTTCGAGAAACTATTGAAGCA
TTGAGAATGGCTGGTATCAAAGTATGGGTACTTACTGGGGATAAACATGAAACAGCTGTTAGTGTGAGTT
TATCATGTGGCCATTTTCATAGAACCATGAACATCCTTGAACTTATAAACCAGAAATCAGACAGCGAGTG
TGCTGAACAATTGAGGCAGCTTGCCAGAAGAATTACAGAGGATCATGTGATTCAGCATGGGCTGGTAGTG
GATGGGACCAGCCTATCTCTTGCACTCAGGGAGCATGAAAAACTATTTATGGAAGTTTGCAGAAATTGTT
CAGCTGTATTATGCTGTCGTATGGCTCCACTGCAGAAAGCAAAAGTAATAAGACTAATAAAAATATCACC
TGAGAAACCTATAACATTGGCTGTTGGTGATGGTGCTAATGACGTAAGCATGATACAAGAAGCCCATGTT
GGCATAGGAATCATGGGTAAAGAAGGAAGACAGGCTGCAAGAAACAGTGACTATGCAATAGCCAGATTTA
AGTTCCTCTCCAAATTGCTTTTTGTTCATGGTCATTTTTATTATATTAGAATAGCTACCCTTGTACAGTA
TTTTTTTTATAAGAATGTGTGCTTTATCACACCCCAGTTTTTATATCAGTTCTACTGTTTGTTTTCTCAG
CAAACATTGTATGACAGCGTGTACCTGACTTTATACAATATTTGTTTTACTTCCCTACCTATTCTGATAT
ATAGTCTTTTGGAACAGCATGTAGACCCTCATGTGTTACAAAATAAGCCCACCCTTTATCGAGACATTAG
TAAAAACCGCCTCTTAAGTATTAAAACATTTCTTTATTGGACCATCCTGGGCTTCAGTCATGCCTTTATT
TTCTTTTTTGGATCCTATTTACTAATAGGGAAAGATACATCTCTGCTTGGAAATGGCCAGATGTTTGGAA
ACTGGACATTTGGCACTTTGGTCTTCACAGTCATGGTTATTACAGTCACAGTAAAGATGGCTCTGGAAAC
TCATTTTTGGACTTGGATCAACCATCTCGTTACCTGGGGATCTATTATATTTTATTTTGTATTTTCCTTG
TTTTATGGAGGGATTCTCTGGCCATTTTTGGGCTCCCAGAATATGTATTTTGTGTTTATTCAGCTCCTGT
CAAGTGGTTCTGCTTGGTTTGCCATAATCCTCATGGTTGTTACATGTCTATTTCTTGATATCATAAAGAA
GGTCTTTGACCGACACCTCCACCCTACAAGTACTGAAAAGGCACAGCTTACTGAAACAAATGCAGGTATC
AAGTGCTTGGACTCCATGTGCTGTTTCCCGGAAGGAGAAGCAGCGTGTGCATCTGTTGGAAGAATGCTGG
AACGAGTTATAGGAAGATGTAGTCCAACCCACATCAGCAGATCATGGAGTGCATCGGATCCTTTCTATAC
CAACGACAGGAGCATCTTGACTCTCTCCACAATGGACTCATCTACTTGCTCGAGATATCTAGACCCAGCT
TTCTTGTACAAAGTGGTTGATCTAGAGGGCCCGCGGTTCGAACTCGAGGTACCGAATTCGTACCCATACG
ACGTCCCAGACTACGCTTAATTCACTCCTCAGGTGCAGGCTGCCTATCAGAAGGTGGTGGCTGGTGTGGC
CAATGCCCTGGCTCACAAATACCACTGAGATCGATCTTTTTCCCTCTGCCAAAAATTATGGGGACATCAT
GAAGCCCCTTGAGCATCTGACTTCTGGCTAATAAAGGAAATTTATTTTCATTGCAATAGTGTGTTGGAAT
TTTTTGTGTCTCTCACTCGGAAGGACATATGGGAGGGCAAATCATTTAAAACATCAGAATGAGTATTTGG
TTTAGAGTTTGGCAACATATGCCCATATGCTGGCTGCCATGAACAAAGGTTGGCTATAAAGAGGTCATCA
GTATATGAAACAGCCCCCTGCTGTCCATTCCTTATTCCATAGAAAAGCCTTGACTTGAGGTTAGATTTTT
TTTATATTTTGTTTTGTGTTATTTTTTTCTTTAACATCCCTAAAATTTTCCTTACATGTTTTACTAGCCA
GATTTTTCCTCCTCTCCTGACTACTCCCAGTCATAGCTGTCCCTCTTCTCTTATGGAGATCCCTCGACCT
GCAGCCCAAGCTTGGCGTAATCATGGTCATAGCTGTTTCCTGTGTGAAATTGTTATCCGCTCACAATTCC
ACACAACATACGAGCCGGAAGCATAAAGTGTAAAGCCTGGGGTGCCTAATGAGTGAGCTAACTCACATTA
ATTGCGTTGCGCTCACTGCCCGCTTTCCAGTCGGGAAACCTGTCGTGCCAGCGGATCCGCATCTCAATTA
GTCAGCAACCATAGTCCCGCCCCTAACTCCGCCCATCCCGCCCCTAACTCCGCCCAGTTCCGCCCATTCT
CCGCCCCATGGCTGACTAATTTTTTTTATTTATGCAGAGGCCGAGGCCGCCTCGGCCTCTGAGCTATTCC
AGAAGTAGTGAGGAGGCTTTTTTGGAGGCCTAGGCTTTTGCAAAAAGCTAACTTGTTTATTGCAGCTTAT
AATGGTTACAAATAAAGCAATAGCATCACAAATTTCACAAATAAAGCATTTTTTTCACTGCATTCTAGTT
GTGGTTTGTCCAAACTCATCAATGTATCTTATCATGTCTGGATCCGCTGCATTAATGAATCGGCCAACGC
GCGGGGAGAGGCGGTTTGCGTATTGGGCGCTCTTCCGCTTCCTCGCTCACTGACTCGCTGCGCTCGGTCG
TTCGGCTGCGGCGAGCGGTATCAGCTCACTCAAAGGCGGTAATACGGTTATCCACAGAATCAGGGGATAA
CGCAGGAAAGAACATGTGAGCAAAAGGCCAGCAAAAGGCCAGGAACCGTAAAAAGGCCGCGTTGCTGGCG
TTTTTCCATAGGCTCCGCCCCCCTGACGAGCATCACAAAAATCGACGCTCAAGTCAGAGGTGGCGAAACC
CGACAGGACTATAAAGATACCAGGCGTTTCCCCCTGGAAGCTCCCTCGTGCGCTCTCCTGTTCCGACCCT
GCCGCTTACCGGATACCTGTCCGCCTTTCTCCCTTCGGGAAGCGTGGCGCTTTCTCATAGCTCACGCTGT
AGGTATCTCAGTTCGGTGTAGGTCGTTCGCTCCAAGCTGGGCTGTGTGCACGAACCCCCCGTTCAGCCCG
ACCGCTGCGCCTTATCCGGTAACTATCGTCTTGAGTCCAACCCGGTAAGACACGACTTATCGCCACTGGC
AGCAGCCACTGGTAACAGGATTAGCAGAGCGAGGTATGTAGGCGGTGCTACAGAGTTCTTGAAGTGGTGG
CCTAACTACGGCTACACTAGAAGAACAGTATTTGGTATCTGCGCTCTGCTGAAGCCAGTTACCTTCGGAA
AAAGAGTTGGTAGCTCTTGATCCGGCAAACAAACCACCGCTGGTAGCGGTGGTTTTTTTGTTTGCAAGCA
GCAGATTACGCGCAGAAAAAAAGGATCTCAAGAAGATCCTTTGATCTTTTCTACGGGGTCTGACGCTCAG
TGGAACGAAAACTCACGTTAAGGGATTTTGGTCATGAGATTATCAAAAAGGATCTTCACCTAGATCCTTT
TAAATTAAAAATGAAGTTTTAAATCAATCTAAAGTATATATGAGTAAACTTGGTCTGACAGTTACCAATG
CTTAATCAGTGAGGCACCTATCTCAGCGATCTGTCTATTTCGTTCATCCATAGTTGCCTGACTCCCCGTC
GTGTAGATAACTACGATACGGGAGGGCTTACCATCTGGCCCCAGTGCTGCAATGATACCGCGAGACCCAC
GCTCACCGGCTCCAGATTTATCAGCAATAAACCAGCCAGCCGGAAGGGCCGAGCGCAGAAGTGGTCCTGC
AACTTTATCCGCCTCCATCCAGTCTATTAATTGTTGCCGGGAAGCTAGAGTAAGTAGTTCGCCAGTTAAT
AGTTTGCGCAACGTTGTTGCCATTGCTACAGGCATCGTGGTGTCACGCTCGTCGTTTGGTATGGCTTCAT
TCAGCTCCGGTTCCCAACGATCAAGGCGAGTTACATGATCCCCCATGTTGTGCAAAAAAGCGGTTAGCTC
CTTCGGTCCTCCGATCGTTGTCAGAAGTAAGTTGGCCGCAGTGTTATCACTCATGGTTATGGCAGCACTG
CATAATTCTCTTACTGTCATGCCATCCGTAAGATGCTTTTCTGTGACTGGTGAGTACTCAACCAAGTCAT
TCTGAGAATAGTGTATGCGGCGACCGAGTTGCTCTTGCCCGGCGTCAATACGGGATAATACCGCGCCACA
TAGCAGAACTTTAAAAGTGCTCATCATTGGAAAACGTTCTTCGGGGCGAAAACTCTCAAGGATCTTACCG
CTGTTGAGATCCAGTTCGATGTAACCCACTCGTGCACCCAACTGATCTTCAGCATCTTTTACTTTCACCA
GCGTTTCTGGGTGAGCAAAAACAGGAAGGCAAAATGCCGCAAAAAAGGGAATAAGGGCGACACGGAAATG
TTGAATACTCATACTCTTCCTTTTTCAAT
